Addgene plasmid #213547: pCMV-Parkin
Purpose: Transient mammalian expresssion of untagged Parkin
Depositing lab: Steven Altschuler & Lani Wu. Depositing organization: University of California, San Francisco (UCSF). Publication: A PINK1 input threshold arises from positive feedback in the PINK1/Parkin mitophagy decision circuit. Waters CS, Angenent SB, Altschuler SJ, Wu LF. Cell Rep. 2023 Oct 31;42(10):113260. doi: 10.1016/j.celrep.2023.113260. Epub 2023 Oct 17. PubMed 37851575.
Backbone
  Vector backbone: Addgene #23956
  Backbone size w/o insert (bp): 3954
  Vector type: Mammalian Expression
Growth in bacteria
  Bacterial resistance: Kanamycin, 50 μg/mL
  Growth temperature: 30°C
  Growth strain: NEB Stable
  Copy number: High Copy
Gene/Insert
  Gene/Insert name: Parkin (alt name: PARK2)
  Species: H. sapiens (human)
  Insert size (bp): 1398
  Entrez Gene: PRKN (a.k.a. AR-JP, LPRS2, PARK2, PDJ)
  Promoter: CMV
  Cloning method: Gibson Cloning
  Sequencing primers: 5′ CMV Forward
Terms and licenses: Academic/Nonprofit Terms; Industry Terms: Not Available to Industry
How to cite: pCMV-Parkin was a gift from Steven Altschuler & Lani Wu (Addgene plasmid # 213547 ; http://n2t.net/addgene:213547 ; RRID:Addgene_213547)
