[The description below was written by a language model from this plasmid's Addgene catalogue record and pLannotate feature annotations shown in this document.]
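Description:
pCMV-Parkin is a mammalian expression plasmid of about 5.35 kb for transient expression of untagged human Parkin (PRKN, also known as PARK2). It was built by Gibson cloning into a backbone derived from another repository plasmid. The annotated layout resembles the common kanamycin-resistant CMV expression vector design. The plasmid replicates in E. coli from a high-copy ColE1/pUC-type origin and also carries an f1 phage origin. Selection relies on a single Tn5 aminoglycoside phosphotransferase (NeoR/KanR) gene placed behind tandem promoters. The bacterial bla promoter drives kanamycin resistance in E. coli. The SV40 enhancer/early promoter, paired with an HSV TK polyadenylation signal, could in principle allow G418 selection in mammalian cells, although the record describes only transient use. The short fragments annotated as ble, bGH poly(A) and SV40 large T antigen appear to be backbone remnants or partial matches rather than functional elements.

The payload is a simple expression cassette. The human cytomegalovirus immediate early enhancer and promoter drive the roughly 1.4 kb Parkin coding sequence, which is terminated by the SV40 polyadenylation signal. No epitope tag, fluorescent protein or other fusion partner is annotated, consistent with the stated purpose of producing untagged protein. Parkin is an E3 ubiquitin ligase that attaches ubiquitin to substrate proteins and acts together with the kinase PINK1 in mitophagy. The associated study examined the PINK1/Parkin mitophagy decision circuit, so the plasmid is suited to supplying Parkin in cultured mammalian cells where a tag might interfere with function or with other reporters.
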