Features (pLannotate 1.2.2; 14 found; start..end, strand, type, name):
     36..339     +  enhancer       CMV enhancer: human cytomegalovirus immediate early enhancer
    340..543     +  promoter       CMV promoter: human cytomegalovirus (CMV) immediate early promoter
    588..1982    +  CDS            PRKN: PRKN_HUMAN - Also known as PARK2. Experimental evidence at protein level: Swiss-Prot protein existence level 1. Functions within a multiprotein E3 ubiquitin ligase complex, catalyzing the covalent attachment of ubiquitin moieties onto substrate proteins (PubMed:10888878, PubMed:10973942, PubMed:11431533, PubMed:12150907, PubMed:12628165, PubMed:15105460, PubMed:16135753, PubMed:21376232, PubMed:21532592, PubMed:23754282, PubMed:23620051, PubMed:24660806, PubMed:24751536, PubMed:32047033, PubMed:29311685, PubMed:22396657). Substrates include SYT11 and VDAC1 (PubMed:32047033, PubMed:29311685). O
   2008..2092    +  CDS            large T antigen (fragment): large T antigen from SV40 (simian virus 40)
   2115..2236    +  polyA_signal   SV40 poly(A) signal: SV40 polyadenylation signal
   2270..2698    -  rep_origin     f1 ori (sequence partly withheld): f1 bacteriophage origin of replication; arrow indicates direction of (+) strand synthesis
   2725..2829    +  promoter       AmpR promoter: bla
   2831..3188    +  promoter       SV40 promoter: SV40 enhancer and early promoter
   3223..4017    +  CDS            NeoR/KanR: aminoglycoside phosphotransferase from Tn5; aph(3')-II (or nptII); confers resistance to neomycin, kanamycin, and G418 (Geneticin®)
   4038..4190    +  CDS            ble (fragment): BLE_KLEPN - Experimental evidence at protein level: Swiss-Prot protein existence level 1. Binding protein with a strong affinity to the bleomycin family of antibiotics. Binds to CL990; an antimitotic-antibiotic compound. From Klebsiella pneumoniae.
   4249..4296    +  polyA_signal   HSV TK poly(A) signal: herpes simplex virus thymidine kinase polyadenylation signal (Cole and Stacy, 1985)
   4387..4403    -  polyA_signal   bGH poly(A) signal (fragment): bovine growth hormone polyadenylation signal
   4625..5213    +  rep_origin     ori: high-copy-number ColE1/pMB1/pBR322/pUC origin of replication
   5328..5352    +  enhancer       CMV enhancer (fragment): human cytomegalovirus immediate early enhancer
>Addgene plasmid #213547 | pCMV-Parkin | addgene full sequence | sequence record 421788 | Addgene NGS Result
GGGTCATTAGTTCATAGCCCATATATGGAGTTCCGCGTTACATAACTTACGGTAAATGGCCCGCCTGGCT
GACCGCCCAACGACCCCCGCCCATTGACGTCAATAATGACGTATGTTCCCATAGTAACGCCAATAGGGAC
TTTCCATTGACGTCAATGGGTGGAGTATTTACGGTAAACTGCCCACTTGGCAGTACATCAAGTGTATCAT
ATGCCAAGTACGCCCCCTATTGACGTCAATGACGGTAAATGGCCCGCCTGGCATTATGCCCAGTACATGA
CCTTATGGGACTTTCCTACTTGGCAGTACATCTACGTATTAGTCATCGCTATTACCATGGTGATGCGGTT
TTGGCAGTACATCAATGGGCGTGGATAGCGGTTTGACTCACGGGGATTTCCAAGTCTCCACCCCATTGAC
GTCAATGGGAGTTTGTTTTGGCACCAAAATCAACGGGACTTTCCAAAATGTCGTAACAACTCCGCCCCAT
TGACGCAAATGGGCGGTAGGCGTGTACGGTGGGAGGTCTATATAAGCAGAGCTGGTTTAGTGAACCGTCA
GATCCGCTAGCGCTACCGGTCGCCACCATGATAGTGTTTGTCAGGTTCAACTCCAGCCATGGTTTCCCAG
TGGAGGTCGATTCTGACACCAGCATCTTCCAGCTCAAGGAGGTGGTTGCTAAGCGACAGGGGGTTCCGGC
TGACCAGTTGCGTGTGATTTTCGCAGGGAAGGAGCTGAGGAATGACTGGACTGTGCAGAATTGTGACCTG
GATCAGCAGAGCATTGTTCACATTGTGCAGAGACCGTGGAGAAAAGGTCAAGAAATGAATGCAACTGGAG
GCGACGACCCCAGAAACGCGGCGGGAGGCTGTGAGCGGGAGCCCCAGAGCTTGACTCGGGTGGACCTCAG
CAGCTCAGTCCTCCCAGGAGACTCTGTGGGGCTGGCTGTCATTCTGCACACTGACAGCAGGAAGGACTCA
CCACCAGCTGGAAGTCCAGCAGGTAGATCAATCTACAACAGCTTTTATGTGTATTGCAAAGGCCCCTGTC
AAAGAGTGCAGCCGGGAAAACTCAGGGTACAGTGCAGCACCTGCAGGCAGGCAACGCTCACCTTGACCCA
GGGTCCATCTTGCTGGGATGATGTTTTAATTCCAAACCGGATGAGTGGTGAATGCCAATCCCCACACTGC
CCTGGGACTAGTGCAGAATTTTTCTTTAAATGTGGAGCACACCCCACCTCTGACAAGGAAACATCAGTAG
CTTTGCACCTGATCGCAACAAATAGTCGGAACATCACTTGCATTACGTGCACAGACGTCAGGAGCCCCGT
CCTGGTTTTCCAGTGCAACTCCCGCCACGTGATTTGCTTAGACTGTTTCCACTTATACTGTGTGACAAGA
CTCAATGATCGGCAGTTTGTCCACGACCCTCAGCTTGGCTACTCCCTGCCTTGTGTGGCTGGCTGTCCCA
ACTCCTTGATTAAAGAGCTCCATCACTTCAGGATTCTGGGAGAAGAGCAGTACAACCGGTACCAGCAGTA
TGGTGCAGAGGAGTGTGTCCTGCAGATGGGGGGCGTGTTATGCCCCCGCCCTGGCTGTGGAGCGGGGCTG
CTGCCGGAGCCTGACCAGAGGAAAGTCACCTGCGAAGGGGGCAATGGCCTGGGCTGTGGGTTTGCCTTCT
GCCGGGAATGTAAAGAAGCGTACCATGAAGGGGAGTGCAGTGCCGTATTTGAAGCCTCAGGAACAACTAC
TCAGGCCTACAGAGTCGATGAAAGAGCCGCCGAGCAGGCTCGTTGGGAAGCAGCCTCCAAAGAAACCATC
AAGAAAACCACCAAGCCCTGTCCCCGCTGCCATGTACCAGTGGAAAAAAATGGAGGCTGCATGCACATGA
AGTGTCCGCAGCCCCAGTGCAGGCTCGAGTGGTGCTGGAACTGTGGCTGCGAGTGGAACCGCGTCTGCAT
GGGGGACCACTGGTTCGACGTGTAAGGATCCACCGGATCTAGATAACTGATCATAATCAGCCATACCACA
TTTGTAGAGGTTTTACTTGCTTTAAAAAACCTCCCACACCTCCCCCTGAACCTGAAACATAAAATGAATG
CAATTGTTGTTGTTAACTTGTTTATTGCAGCTTATAATGGTTACAAATAAAGCAATAGCATCACAAATTT
CACAAATAAAGCATTTTTTTCACTGCATTCTAGTTGTGGTTTGTCCAAACTCATCAATGTATCTTAACGC
GTAAATTGTAAGCGTTAATATTTTGTTAAAATTCGCGTTAAATTTTTGTTAAATCAGCTCATTTTTTAAC
CAATAGGCCGAAATCGGCAAAATCCCTTATAAATCAAAAGAATAGACCGAGATAGGGT
[37 nt withheld, positions 2369-2405]
AAAGAACGTGGACTCCAACGTCAAAGG
[49 nt withheld, positions 2433-2481]
T
[91 nt withheld, positions 2483-2573]
G
[124 nt withheld, positions 2575-2698]
CAGGTGGCACTTTTCGGGGAAATGTGCGCGGAACCCCTATTTGTTTATTTTTCTAAATACATTCAAATAT
GTATCCGCTCATGAGACAATAACCCTGATAAATGCTTCAATAATATTGAAAAAGGAAGAGTCCTGAGGCG
GAAAGAACCAGCTGTGGAATGTGTGTCAGTTAGGGTGTGGAAAGTCCCCAGGCTCCCCAGCAGGCAGAAG
TATGCAAAGCATGCATCTCAATTAGTCAGCAACCAGGTGTGGAAAGTCCCCAGGCTCCCCAGCAGGCAGA
AGTATGCAAAGCATGCATCTCAATTAGTCAGCAACCATAGTCCCGCCCCTAACTCCGCCCATCCCGCCCC
TAACTCCGCCCAGTTCCGCCCATTCTCCGCCCCATGGCTGACTAATTTTTTTTATTTATGCAGAGGCCGA
GGCCGCCTCGGCCTCTGAGCTATTCCAGAAGTAGTGAGGAGGCTTTTTTGGAGGCCTAGGCTTTTGCAAA
GATCGATCAAGAGACAGGATGAGGATCGTTTCGCATGATTGAACAAGATGGATTGCACGCAGGTTCTCCG
GCCGCTTGGGTGGAGAGGCTATTCGGCTATGACTGGGCACAACAGACAATCGGCTGCTCTGATGCCGCCG
TGTTCCGGCTGTCAGCGCAGGGGCGCCCGGTTCTTTTTGTCAAGACCGACCTGTCCGGTGCCCTGAATGA
ACTGCAAGACGAGGCAGCGCGGCTATCGTGGCTGGCCACGACGGGCGTTCCTTGCGCAGCTGTGCTCGAC
GTTGTCACTGAAGCGGGAAGGGACTGGCTGCTATTGGGCGAAGTGCCGGGGCAGGATCTCCTGTCATCTC
ACCTTGCTCCTGCCGAGAAAGTATCCATCATGGCTGATGCAATGCGGCGGCTGCATACGCTTGATCCGGC
TACCTGCCCATTCGACCACCAAGCGAAACATCGCATCGAGCGAGCACGTACTCGGATGGAAGCCGGTCTT
GTCGATCAGGATGATCTGGACGAAGAGCATCAGGGGCTCGCGCCAGCCGAACTGTTCGCCAGGCTCAAGG
CGAGCATGCCCGACGGCGAGGATCTCGTCGTGACCCATGGCGATGCCTGCTTGCCGAATATCATGGTGGA
AAATGGCCGCTTTTCTGGATTCATCGACTGTGGCCGGCTGGGTGTGGCGGACCGCTATCAGGACATAGCG
TTGGCTACCCGTGATATTGCTGAAGAGCTTGGCGGCGAATGGGCTGACCGCTTCCTCGTGCTTTACGGTA
TCGCCGCTCCCGATTCGCAGCGCATCGCCTTCTATCGCCTTCTTGACGAGTTCTTCTGAGCGGGACTCTG
GGGTTCGAAATGACCGACCAAGCGACGCCCAACCTGCCATCACGAGATTTCGATTCCACCGCCGCCTTCT
ATGAAAGGTTGGGCTTCGGAATCGTTTTCCGGGACGCCGGCTGGATGATCCTCCAGCGCGGGGATCTCAT
GCTGGAGTTCTTCGCCCACCCTAGGGGGAGGCTAACTGAAACACGGAAGGAGACAATACCGGAAGGAACC
CGCGCTATGACGGCAATAAAAAGACAGAATAAAACGCACGGTGTTGGGTCGTTTGTTCATAAACGCGGGG
TTCGGTCCCAGGGCTGGCACTCTGTCGATACCCCACCGAGACCCCATTGGGGCCAATACGCCCGCGTTTC
TTCCTTTTCCCCACCCCACCCCCCAAGTTCGGGTGAAGGCCCAGGGCTCGCAGCCAACGTCGGGGCGGCA
GGCCCTGCCATAGCCTCAGGTTACTCATATATACTTTAGATTGATTTAAAACTTCATTTTTAATTTAAAA
GGATCTAGGTGAAGATCCTTTTTGATAATCTCATGACCAAAATCCCTTAACGTGAGTTTTCGTTCCACTG
AGCGTCAGACCCCGTAGAAAAGATCAAAGGATCTTCTTGAGATCCTTTTTTTCTGCGCGTAATCTGCTGC
TTGCAAACAAAAAAACCACCGCTACCAGCGGTGGTTTGTTTGCCGGATCAAGAGCTACCAACTCTTTTTC
CGAAGGTAACTGGCTTCAGCAGAGCGCAGATACCAAATACTGTTCTTCTAGTGTAGCCGTAGTTAGGCCA
CCACTTCAAGAACTCTGTAGCACCGCCTACATACCTCGCTCTGCTAATCCTGTTACCAGTGGCTGCTGCC
AGTGGCGATAAGTCGTGTCTTACCGGGTTGGACTCAAGACGATAGTTACCGGATAAGGCGCAGCGGTCGG
GCTGAACGGGGGGTTCGTGCACACAGCCCAGCTTGGAGCGAACGACCTACACCGAACTGAGATACCTACA
GCGTGAGCTATGAGAAAGCGCCACGCTTCCCGAAGGGAGAAAGGCGGACAGGTATCCGGTAAGCGGCAGG
GTCGGAACAGGAGAGCGCACGAGGGAGCTTCCAGGGGGAAACGCCTGGTATCTTTATAGTCCTGTCGGGT
TTCGCCACCTCTGACTTGAGCGTCGATTTTTGTGATGCTCGTCAGGGGGGCGGAGCCTATGGAAAAACGC
CAGCAACGCGGCCTTTTTACGGTTCCTGGCCTTTTGCTGGCCTTTTGCTCACATGTTCTTTCCTGCGTTA
TCCCCTGATTCTGTGGATAACCGTATTACCGCCATGCATTAGTTATTAATAGTAATCAATTACG
